>Addgene plasmid #119892 | pDD87 | addgene full sequence | sequence record 236072 | Addgene NGS Result
ACTAGTTGATTAGCTAAGCAGAAGGCCATCCTGACGGATGGCCTTTTTGCGTTTAATACTGTTTAAACTC
TAGAAATATTGGATCGTCGGCACCGTCACGGCCGTGGGAGGCGGCACGATCCGCGACGTGATGATCGGCC
GCATCCCCACGGTGCTGCGCAGTGAGCTCTACGCCATCCCGGCGTTGATCTGTGCGTTCGCTCGGACGCT
CTTCGACACGCCTAGGAAACATGCAGGAAACCTCACATCGGCCCGGCTGAAAAGTGAGGATCAGTTGACG
TTGCGGTCACCGACCGCAGCACCGCCGCAACACCGGTTTTCTACCTTTGGGTCTCCCACACAACGAGGAG
GCCCGGGATGGCTAGCAAAGGAGAAGAACTTTTCACTGGAGTTGTCCCAATTCTTGTTGAATTAGATGGT
GATGTTAATGGGCACAAATTTTCTGTCAGTGGAGAGGGTGAAGGTGATGCTACATACGGAAAGCTTACCC
TTAAATTTATTTGCACTACTGGAAAACTACCTGTTCCATGGCCAACACTTGTCACTACTTTGACCTATGG
TGTTCAATGCTTTTCCCGTTATCCGGATCATATGAAACGGCATGACTTTTTCAAGAGTGCCATGCCCGAA
GGTTATGTACAGGAACGCACTATATCTTTCAAAGATGACGGGAACTACAAGACGCGTGCTGAAGTCAAGT
TTGAAGGTGATACCCTTGTTAATCGTATCGAGTTAAAAGGTATTGATTTTAAAGAAGATGGAAACATTCT
CGGACACAAACTCGAGTACAACTATAACTCACACAATGTATACATCACGGCAGACAAACAAAAGAATGGA
ATCAAAGCTAACTTCAAAATTCGCCACAACATGGAAGATGGCTCCGTTCAACTAGCAGACCATTATCAAC
AAAATACTCCAATTGGCGATGGCCCTGTCCTTTTACCAGACAACCATTACCTGTCGACACAATCTGCCCT
TTCGAAAGATCCCAACGAAAAGCGTGACCACATGGTCCTTCTTGAGTTTGTAACTGCTGCTGGGATTACA
CATGGCATGGATGAGCTCTACAAATAATGAATTCGAGCTGGATCCAGCTTCCTCGCTCACTGACTCGCTG
CGCTCGGTCGTTCGGCTGCGGCGAGCGGTATCAGCTCACTCAAAGGCGGTAATACGGTTATCCACAGAAT
CAGGGGATAACGCAGGAAAGAACATGTGAGCAAAAGGCCAGCAAAAGGCCAGGAACCGTAAAAAGGCCGC
GTTGCTGGCGTTTTTCCATAGGCTCCGCCCCCCTGACGAGCATCACAAAAATCGACGCTCAAGTCAGAGG
TGGCGAAACCCGACAGGACTATAAAGATACCAGGCGTTTCCCCCTGGAAGCTCCCTCGTGCGCTCTCCTG
TTCCGACCCTGCCGCTTACCGGATACCTGTCCGCCTTTCTCCCTTCGGGAAGCGTGGCGCTTTCTCATAG
CTCACGCTGTAGGTATCTCAGTTCGGTGTAGGTCGTTCGCTCCAAGCTGGGCTGTGTGCACGAACCCCCC
GTTCAGCCCGACCGCTGCGCCTTATCCGGTAACTATCGTCTTGAGTCCAACCCGGTAAGACACGACTTAT
CGCCACTGGCAGCAGCCACTGGTAACAGGATTAGCAGAGCGAGGTATGTAGGCGGTGCTACAGAGTTCTT
GAAGTGGTGGCCTAACTACGGCTACACTAGAAGAACAGTATTTGGTATCTGCGCTCTGCTGAAGCCAGTT
ACCTTCGGAAAAAGAGTTGGTAGCTCTTGATCCGGCAAACAAACCACCGCTGGTAGCGGTGGTTTTTTTG
TTTGCAAGCAGCAGATTACGCGCAGAAAAAAAGGATCTCAAGAAGATCCTTTGATCTTTTCTACGGGGTC
TGACGCTCAGTGGAACGAAAACTCACGTTAAGGGATTTTGGTCATGAGATTATCAAAAAGGATCTTCACC
TAGATCCTTTTGGGGTGGGCGAAGAACTCCAGCATGAGATCCCCGCGCTGGAGGATCATCCAGCCGGCGT
CCCGGAAAACGATTCCGAAGCCCAACCTTTCATAGAAGGCGGCGGTGGAATCGAAATCTCGTGATGGCAG
GTTGGGCGTCGCTTGGTCGGTCATTTCGAACCCCAGAGTCCCGCTCAGAAGAACTCGTCAAGAAGGCGAT
AGAAGGCGATGCGCTGCGAATCGGGAGCGGCGATACCGTAAAGCACGAGGAAGCGGTCAGCCCATTCGCC
GCCAAGCTCTTCAGCAATATCACGGGTAGCCAACGCTATGTCCTGATAGCGGTCCGCCACACCCAGCCGG
CCACAGTCGATGAATCCAGAAAAGCGGCCATTTTCCACCATGATATTCGGCAAGCAGGCATCGCCATGGG
TCACGACGAGATCCTCGCCGTCGGGCATCCGCGCCTTGAGCCTGGCGAACAGTTCGGCTGGCGCGAGCCC
CTGATGCTCTTCGTCCAGATCATCCTGATCGACAAGACCGGCTTCCATCCGAGTACGTGCTCGCTCGATG
CGATGTTTCGCTTGGTGGTCGAATGGGCAGGTAGCCGGATCAAGCGTATGCAGCCGCCGCATTGCATCAG
CCATGATGGATACTTTCTCGGCAGGAGCAAGGTGAGATGACAGGAGATCCTGCCCCGGCACTTCGCCCAA
TAGCAGCCAGTCCCTTCCCGCTTCAGTGACAACGTCGAGCACAGCTGCGCAAGGAACGCCCGTCGTGGCC
AGCCACGATAGCCGCGCTGCCTCGTCTTGGAGTTCATTCAGGGCACCGGACAGGTCGGTCTTGACAAAAA
GAACCGGGCGCCCCTGCGCTGACAGCCGGAACACGGCGGCATCAGAGCAGCCGATTGTCTGTTGTGCCCA
GTCATAGCCGAATAGCCTCTCCACCCAAGCGGCCGGAGAACCTGCGTGCAATCCATCTTGTTCAATCATG
CGAAACGATCCTCATCCTGTCTCTTGATCAGATCTTGATCCCCTGCGCCATCAGATCCTTGGCGGCAAGA
AAGCCATCCAGTTTACTTTGCAGGGCTTCCCAACCTTACCAGAGGGCGCCCCAGCTGGCAATTCCGGTTC
GCTTGCTGTCCATAAAACCGCCCAGTCTAGCTATCGCCATGTAAGCCCACTGCAAGCTACCTGCTTTCTC
TTTGCGCTTGCGTCTGACATTCATCCGGGGTCAGCACCGTTTCTGCGGACTGGCTTTCTACGTGTTCCGC
TTCCTTTAGCAGCCCTTGCGCCCTGAGTGCTTGCGGCAGCGTGAAGCTAGCGTCTACCAGGACTTTTACC
TGTCCGACCCGTTGCAACGGAACCCCCCACGGAACCCCCGCGACACCCGCTCCCCAATTGCGTTAGAACA
GCGGTGGATTGTCGGCTTCGTTGTGGGCCTTTTGAGCCGCTTCCTGTTCTGCCGCACGCTCTTTCCTCGC
CCGATAGCCGAGTCGCTTAACGGTGTCCAGATGCAGCCCGAAATGTTTGGCCGTTTGCGGCCAAGAGTGG
CCCTCGTCGTCGTGATAGGCGCGGATGCGTTCGCGGCGTGCAGCCTGCTCGGCGAGCCACTCGCTGCGTT
CCTGCGCCACGAGCCGGACGACGTGGCGTTCGGATAGTCCGGTGATTCGAGCGCCTTCGGCGGCGGTCAC
GCGCCGCTTTTTGCGGACAGTCGGCTGCCGGTTGTAGCCGTCGCTGTAGCCGTCGCTCATAGCAATGCCT
CCATGGCTGACGCGGACTTTGCGCGCCGCGCAACTGTGCTCGCCGCCGTGCGCGCTGCTGCGCCCTTCCG
CGAGATGGCCGACTGGCGCGCACTGAGTGTGGCCTCGTAGACCACGATCCCGTCCGCCCAAATGCGCGAC
TTGGTTGTGATCCAACGCCAAATGCTGTTGGCGATGGCGCGGACCTCGCTGTCCGGTAGCGGTCCGGGAC
ACACGTCGTTGCACGGGAACTCGGCGTTTCGCGCGTGGCACTCGGCATAGATCGCGCGGCCGAGTCCGTC
CACGTTCCGGGTCGGCAGGTAGATCCGCATGAGGGCGGGACGATAGGCCCACAACCTGACGGAATCGAAC
AGTGCGCAATTCCGCCCTAGCGGCGTCGGAGCCGCTTTGTACGTGGTCTGCTGACGCCAGCGCGGCGGTG
GCATGTTCGCGCCGAGCTCGGCCTCGATGTGGCTGAGTGTGTAGAGATCTGAGTGGAGCCATTCCGTTTC
CCAGGCGATGTGGCCGGGGTTTTTGGTCATGAGGCCTGAGTAACTGCGGTCGCCGTCCACGGCGCGCCGA
AGGCCTTCGGCGCACGCCGCCATGTATGCGAGCGGCTTACGCCGCGCGTATTCGGTGCGTGGAACAGGGG
CGTTGAGTGCCCACACTGCGTGTGCGTGGCCGTTGGCGCGATTGCCCACGATCGCGTTGGGCAGCGGATG
GGACCCCCGGGCGCTGAGCGCTCGGAGCGCTGCGTCTGGATGGTCTACGTCCACGACCAGCAGGTTTGCC
AGCGCTGTTGGGTTCGCCTCGATGTACCGGCGGCCTAGGGCCGACGCGCGGCTTTGGCGGTAGATCCCCT
CGAGCAGATCGTCGCTTGCCAGCGGCCAGTACGGCAGCCAGAGCTGCTCAAATTCGTCGGCGACGTGGCT
CACGCTTGGTAGTAGACCACGATTAATCACCGGTGTATGGTCCGACACGAGCTCCAAGTCAGATATTTCG
CTGAGGGGCCACCCCACAACTGCACACTCCCCCGCTCTCCCGTCGAGCCCTGGTGGTGGAACACCAGCGA
CAGCCGAGCACCCCCAACCACCTGTACCAACC
Features (pLannotate 1.2.2; 8 found; start..end, strand, type, name):
     20..47      +  terminator     rrnB T2 terminator: transcription terminator T2 from the E. coli rrnB gene
     83..187     +  CDS            Y4104_STRCO (fragment): Protein inferred from homology: Swiss-Prot protein existence level 3. From Streptomyces coelicolor (strain ATCC BAA-471 / A3(2) / M145).
    358..1077    +  CDS            Cycle 3 GFP: Cycle 3 GFP (Crameri et al., 1996) mammalian codon-optimized
   1273..1861    -  rep_origin     ori: high-copy-number ColE1/pMB1/pBR322/pUC origin of replication
   1972..2124    -  CDS            ble (fragment): BLE_KLEPN - Experimental evidence at protein level: Swiss-Prot protein existence level 1. Binding protein with a strong affinity to the bleomycin family of antibiotics. Binds to CL990; an antimitotic-antibiotic compound. From Klebsiella pneumoniae.
   2148..2939    -  CDS            neo: KKA2_KLEPN - Also known as kan, nptII. Experimental evidence at protein level: Swiss-Prot protein existence level 1. Resistance to kanamycin, neomycin, paromomycin, ribostamycin, butirosin and gentamicin B. From Klebsiella pneumoniae.
   2971..3165    -  CDS            tnpA (fragment): TN5P_ECOLX - Also known as tnp. Experimental evidence at protein level: Swiss-Prot protein existence level 1. Mediates transposition of transposon Tn5 by a 'cut and paste' mechanism. First, the monomeric transposase binds the 19 bp inverted DNA repeats flanking the transposon. Then, dimerization of the DNA- bound transposase creates a synaptic DNA complex. After nicking of the first DNA strand, excision of the transposon proceeds through a series of intermediates. The transposase then mediates the insertion of the transposon at a new site by strand transfer. The activity of the wild- type tran
   3164..3268    -  CDS            tnpA (fragment): TN5P_ECOLX - Also known as tnp. Experimental evidence at protein level: Swiss-Prot protein existence level 1. Mediates transposition of transposon Tn5 by a 'cut and paste' mechanism. First, the monomeric transposase binds the 19 bp inverted DNA repeats flanking the transposon. Then, dimerization of the DNA- bound transposase creates a synaptic DNA complex. After nicking of the first DNA strand, excision of the transposon proceeds through a series of intermediates. The transposase then mediates the insertion of the transposon at a new site by strand transfer. The activity of the wild- type tran
