[The description below was written by a language model from this plasmid's Addgene catalogue record and pLannotate feature annotations shown in this document.]
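Description:
pDD87 is a 4.8 kb bacterial expression shuttle plasmid built on a pAL5000/pMB1 backbone, designed to report the activity of a native Rhodococcus opacus PD630 promoter. The pMB1-type origin, annotated as a high-copy ColE1/pMB1 ori, supports replication in E. coli. The pAL5000 replicon, a mycobacterial plasmid origin commonly used in actinomycetes, is named in the catalogue entry as the second half of the backbone. It was not picked up by the automated annotation and presumably lies in the unannotated final third of the sequence. Selection is by kanamycin, conferred by the Tn5-derived neo (nptII) gene. The adjacent partial ble and tnpA fragments are non-functional remnants carried along with that Tn5 cassette rather than intended features.

The payload is the pLPD03031 promoter from R. opacus PD630 driving GFP+, a bright GFP variant that the annotation software matched to Cycle 3 GFP. The promoter itself is not annotated, but the region upstream of the reporter contains a short fragment with homology to a Streptomyces coelicolor protein. This may reflect native Rhodococcus sequence included in the cloned promoter region. An rrnB T2 terminator sits upstream of this cassette, which would insulate the promoter from read-through transcription originating in the backbone.

The associated work concerns development of chemical and metabolite sensors for R. opacus PD630, so the plasmid serves as a fluorescent reporter for characterising how this promoter responds to conditions or compounds in that host. The record does not state which signal regulates pLPD03031.
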