Addgene plasmid #119892: pDD87
Purpose: The pLPD03031 promoter from Rhodococcus opacus PD630 expressing GFP+ on the pAL5000/pMB1 backbone with kanamycin resistance.
Depositing lab: Tae Seok Moon. Depositing organization: Washington University in Saint Louis. Publication: Development of Chemical and Metabolite Sensors for Rhodococcus opacus PD630. DeLorenzo DM, Henson WR, Moon TS. ACS Synth Biol. 2017 Oct 20;6(10):1973-1978. doi: 10.1021/acssynbio.7b00192. Epub 2017 Aug 10. PubMed 28745867.
Backbone
  Vector backbone: pAL5000/pMB1 shuttle vector
  Vector type: Bacterial Expression
Growth in bacteria
  Bacterial resistance: Kanamycin, 50 μg/mL
  Growth temperature: 37°C
  Growth strain: DH5alpha
  Copy number: Unknown
Gene/Insert
  Gene/Insert name: pLPD03031_GFP+
Terms and licenses: Academic/Nonprofit Terms; Industry Terms: Not Available to Industry
How to cite: pDD87 was a gift from Tae Seok Moon (Addgene plasmid # 119892 ; http://n2t.net/addgene:119892 ; RRID:Addgene_119892)
