>Addgene plasmid #119892 | pDD87 | depositor partial sequence | sequence record 227251 | pLPD03031
CGGACGCTCTTCGACACGCCTAGGAAACATGCAGGAAACCTCACATCGGCCCGGCTGAAAAGTGAGGATC
AGTTGACGTTGCGGTCACCGACCGCAGCACCGCCGCAACACCGGTTTTCTACCTTTGGGTCTCCCACACA
ACGAGGAGGCCCGGG
