>Addgene plasmid #119892 | pDD87 | depositor partial sequence | sequence record 227252 | GFP+
ATGGCTAGCAAAGGAGAAGAACTTTTCACTGGAGTTGTCCCAATTCTTGTTGAATTAGATGGTGATGTTA
ATGGGCACAAATTTTCTGTCAGTGGAGAGGGTGAAGGTGATGCTACATACGGAAAGCTTACCCTTAAATT
TATTTGCACTACTGGAAAACTACCTGTTCCATGGCCAACACTTGTCACTACTTTGACCTATGGTGTTCAA
TGCTTTTCCCGTTATCCGGATCATATGAAACGGCATGACTTTTTCAAGAGTGCCATGCCCGAAGGTTATG
TACAGGAACGCACTATATCTTTCAAAGATGACGGGAACTACAAGACGCGTGCTGAAGTCAAGTTTGAAGG
TGATACCCTTGTTAATCGTATCGAGTTAAAAGGTATTGATTTTAAAGAAGATGGAAACATTCTCGGACAC
AAACTCGAGTACAACTATAACTCACACAATGTATACATCACGGCAGACAAACAAAAGAATGGAATCAAAG
CTAACTTCAAAATTCGCCACAACATTGAAGATGGCTCCGTTCAACTAGCAGACCATTATCAACAAAATAC
TCCAATTGGCGATGGCCCTGTCCTTTTACCAGACAACCATTACCTGTCGACACAATCTGCCCTTTCGAAA
GATCCCAACGAAAAGCGTGACCACATGGTCCTTCTTGAGTTTGTAACTGCTGCTGGGATTACACATGGCA
TGGATGAGCTCTACAAATAA
